>Addgene plasmid #213304 | GRM6-DuET | addgene full sequence | sequence record 430908 | Addgene NGS Result
ACTCACCAGTCACAGAAAAGCATCTTACGGATGGCATGACAGTAAGAGAATTATGCAGTGCTGCCATAAC
CATGAGTGATAACACTGCGGCCAACTTACTTCTGACAACGATCGGAGGACCGAAGGAGCTAACCGCTTTT
TTGCACAACATGGGGGATCATGTAACTCGCCTTGATCGTTGGGAACCGGAGCTGAATGAAGCCATACCAA
ACGACGAGCGTGACACCACGATGCCTGTAGCAATGGCAACAACGTTGCGCAAACTATTAACTGGCGAACT
ACTTACTCTAGCTTCCCGGCAACAATTAATAGACTGGATGGAGGCGGATAAAGTTGCAGGACCACTTCTG
CGCTCGGCCCTTCCGGCTGGCTGGTTTATTGCTGATAAATCTGGAGCCGGTGAGCGTGGGTCTCGCGGTA
TCATTGCAGCACTGGGGCCAGATGGTAAGCCCTCCCGTATCGTAGTTATCTACACGACGGGGAGTCAGGC
AACTATGGATGAACGAAATAGACAGATCGCTGAGATAGGTGCCTCACTGATTAAGCATTGGTAACTGTCA
GACCAAGTTTACTCATATATACTTTAGATTGATTTAAAACTTCATTTTTAATTTAAAAGGATCTAGGTGA
AGATCCTTTTTGATAATCTCATGACCAAAATCCCTTAACGTGAGTTTTCGTTCCACTGAGCGTCAGACCC
CGTAGAAAAGATCAAAGGATCTTCTTGAGATCCTTTTTTTCTGCGCGTAATCTGCTGCTTGCAAACAAAA
AAACCACCGCTACCAGCGGTGGTTTGTTTGCCGGATCAAGAGCTACCAACTCTTTTTCCGAAGGTAACTG
GCTTCAGCAGAGCGCAGATACCAAATACCGTTCTTCTAGTGTAGCCGTAGTTAGGCCACCACTTCAAGAA
CTCTGTAGCACCGCCTACATACCTCGCTCTGCTAATCCTGTTACCAGTGGCTGCTGCCAGTGGCGATAAG
TCGTGTCTTACCGGGTTGGACTCAAGACGATAGTTACCGGATAAGGCGCAGCGGTCGGGCTGAACGGGGG
GTTCGTGCACACAGCCCAGCTTGGAGCGAACGACCTACACCGAACTGAGATACCTACAGCGTGAGCTATG
AGAAAGCGCCACGCTTCCCGAAGGGAGAAAGGCGGACAGGTATCCGGTAAGCGGCAGGGTCGGAACAGGA
GAGCGCACGAGGGAGCTTCCAGGGGGAAACGCCTGGTATCTTTATAGTCCTGTCGGGTTTCGCCACCTCT
GACTTGAGCGTCGATTTTTGTGATGCTCGTCAGGGGGGCGGAGCCTATGGAAAAACGCCAGCAACGCGGC
CTTTTTACGGTTCCTGGCCTTTTGCTGGCCTTTTGCTCACATGTTCTTTCCTGCGTTATCCCCTGATTCT
GTGGATAACCGTATTACCGCCTTTGAGTGAGCTGATACCGCTCGCCGCAGCCGAACGACCGAGCGCAGCG
AGTCAGTGAGCGAGGAAGCGGAAGAGCGCCCAATACGCAAACCGCCTCTCCCCGCGCGTTGGCCGATTCA
TTAATGCAGCTGGCACGACAGGTTTCCCGACTGGAAAGCGGGCAGTGAGCGCAACGCAATTAATGTGAGT
TAGCTCACTCATTAGGCACCCCAGGCTTTACACTTTATGCTTCCGGCTCGTATGTTGTGTGGAATTGTGA
GCGGATAACAATTTCACACAGGAAACAGCTATGACCATGATTACGCCAAGCTCTAGCTAGAGGTCGACGG
TATACAGACATGATAAGATACATTGATGAGTTTGGACAAACCACAACTAGAATGCAGTGAAAAAAATGCT
TTATTTGTGAAATTTGTGATGCTATTGCTTTATTTGTAACCATTATAAGCTGCAATAAACAAGTTGGGGT
GGGCGAAGAACTCCAGCATGAGATCCCCGCGCTGGAGGATCATCCAGCCGGCGTCCCGGAAAACGATTCC
GAAGCCCAACCTTTCATAGAAGGCGGCGGTGGAATCGAAATCTCGTGATGGCAGGTTGGGCGTCGCTTGG
TCGGTCATTTCGAACCCCAGAGTCCCGCTCAGAAGAACTCGTCAAGAAGGCGATAGAAGGCGATGCGCTG
CGAATCGGGAGCGGCGATACCGTAAAGCACGAGGAAGCGGTCAGCCCATTCGCCGCCAAGCTCTTCAGCA
ATATCACGGGTAGCCAACGCTATGTCCTGATAGCGGTCCGCCACACCCAGCCGGCCACAGTCGATGAATC
CAGAAAAGCGGCCATTTTCCACCATGATATTCGGCAAGCAGGCATCGCCATGGGTCACGACGAGATCCTC
GCCGTCGGGCATGCGCGCCTTGAGCCTGGCGAACAGTTCGGCTGGCGCGAGCCCCTGATGCTCTTCGTCC
AGATCATCCTGATCGACAAGACCGGCTTCCATCCGAGTACGTGCTCGCTCGATGCGATGTTTCGCTTGGT
GGTCGAATGGGCAGGTAGCCGGATCAAGCGTATGCAGCCGCCGCATTGCATCAGCCATGATGGATACTTT
CTCGGCAGGAGCAAGGTGAGATGACAGGAGATCCTGCCCCGGCACTTCGCCCAATAGCAGCCAGTCCCTT
CCCGCTTCAGTGACAACGTCGAGCACAGCTGCGCAAGGAACGCCCGTCGTGGCCAGCCACGATAGCCGCG
CTGCCTCGTCCTGCAGTTCATTCAGGGCACCGGACAGGTCGGTCTTGACAAAAAGAACCGGGCGCCCCTG
CGCTGACAGCCGGAACACGGCGGCATCAGAGCAGCCGATTGTCTGTTGTGCCCAGTCATAGCCGAATAGC
CTCTCCACCCAAGCGGCCGGAGAACCTGCGTGCAATCCATCTTGTTCAATCATGCGAAACGATCCTCATC
CTGTCTCTTGATCAGATCCGAAAATGGATATACAAGCTCCCGGGAGCTTTTTGCAAAAGCCTAGGCCTCC
AAAAAAGCCTCCTCACTACTTCTGGAATAGCTCAGAGGCAGAGGCGGCCTCGGCCTCTGCATAAATAAAA
AAAATTAGTCAGCCATGGGGCGGAGAATGGGCGGAACTGGGCGGAGTTAGGGGCGGGATGGGCGGAGTTA
GGGGCGGGACTATGGTTGCTGACTAATTGAGATGCATGCTTTGCATACTTCTGCCTGCTGGGGAGCCTGG
GGACTTTCCACACCTGGTTGCTGACTAATTGAGATGCATGCTTTGCATACTTCTGCCTGCTGGGGAGCCT
GGGGACTTTCCACACCCTAACTGACACACATTCCACAGAATTAATTCGCGTTAAATTTTTGTTAAATCAG
CTCATTTTTTAACCAATAGGCCGAAATCGGCAAAATCCCTTATAAATCAAAAGAATAGACCGAGATAGGG
T
[37 nt withheld, positions 3362-3398]
AAAGAACGTGGACTCCAACGTCAAAGG
[49 nt withheld, positions 3426-3474]
T
[91 nt withheld, positions 3476-3566]
G
[124 nt withheld, positions 3568-3691]
GGGGATACCCCCTAGAGCCCCAGCTGGTTCTTTCCGCCTCAGAAGCCATAGAGCCCACCGCATCCCCAGC
ATGCCTGCTATTGTCTTCCCAATCCTCCCCCTTGCTGTCCTGCCCCACCCCACCCCCCAGAATAGAATGA
CACCTACTCAGACAATGCGATGCAATTTCCTCATTTTATTAGGAAAGGACAGTGGGAGTGGCACCTTCCA
GGGTCAAGGAAGGCACGGGGGAGGGGCAAACAACAGATGGCTGGCAACTAGAAGGCACAGTCGAGGCTGA
TCAGCGGGTTTAAACGGGCCCTCTAGATTAGGCAGGGGCCACCTGAGAAGTCTCGGTCTTAGACACGGTG
GTGCTGGCCTCATCGAATTCACCGGTGCGTCCACCGGTATCGATTTTGTGGGCCTCGGCATCTTCTCCTT
TAGGAGGCGCGGCGACCGTTGAGGTGGCTTTCAGGGAGCGTTTTCTCTTCTGCACGTTCTGCTCTGGGTG
GAACAAAATAACATACGTCTTGGGCACATAGAGCATCCCAAGTGATACGGAGGCACTGAGGGACAAGCTC
ACGGTGAGAGTGGTAGTCTGGATGTAGATCTTCTCGGCGGACTGGGCGGTCCCAAAAAAGATTGGAACGA
ATGCCAGCCAAATAATGCATGTGGTATACATGGTGAAGCCAATGGGCTTGGCTTCATTGAATGTCTCTGG
AACGCCCCTAGCCTTGATGGCATAGACGGTGCAAGTGACCATCAAGAGCAGGCTATAGCCGAGGCAACCT
ATGAGAGAAAGGTCGCTCATGTCACACTTCAGGACCCCCCGCGCCTGCTCGGGATCCACTGTTCGTTGCT
CTTCATAGTCAATGACGCTGTGCGGTGGTCTAGCACCCAGCCAAGCAATCATTCCGACCACTTGCAATGA
GGTCAAACTAAAAGTAATGACCAGCTGGCTAGTGGGGCTGATAAAGGGTGGTGGTGTTACTGAGCGCTTT
CCCTGTTCGAAGATTCTGTATATTCTGTTAGTCTTGGTGAGCAGGGCTGAGTAGCTCAGTGTGGTTCCCA
AGCCGAGAAACAGTCGTCTAGCGGCACACACGGCGGCTCCTGGTTCGGCCACCATCAGAAAGGTAATAGC
GTAGATCAAGAATATTCCAGTAAGCAAAACGTATGACAGTTCGCGGCCGGAGGCTCTCACGATCGGTGTG
TTGTTATAGCGGACGAAAGTTGCAACCACCGTCGTCGTGGCCACAATCCCCAATACCGCAAGCAGAAGTG
GAGGAGCTGCCCAGGGGGAACTCCATGACAGTCTAACCACAGGCGTAGGCCGACAGCCGGTGTGGTTTGG
AGTCGGGCGCATGTCGCCTGGACATGCTTCGCATGTAAACTCGTCCACTTGGAATCTGTACCCATCACAA
GCTTCGCAGTGCCAGCAGCAAGGGACCCCTTTTACCATCTTTTTGCGTTCGCCTGGCCCACAAGGCAATG
AACACAAGCTGCTAGGCACCTCGTGGGGATCGCCACTCCACTGCAATGCCTCCACATCGAGGCGGAGCGT
CTCGGCCCATTGCCCCACCGCCTGATATCCCCCGCTGGAGGCGGATCCATTGGTGGCCTGATACTGAAAG
ATATCGTACCTTCCAGGGGCATCCCCATTTTCGTTGAACATCACTGGGGTTCCCGCGGAGCCGTTGAATC
GCACAGCTCTAATATACTGCAGGAGCATCCGCCCATCAGTGGGCTCCATGGCTGGACAAAGGCCGGTGTG
TCCGGGGCACAGTGCCTGATGCATGCTGTGCAGGGCGTGAGCTATAGCGTACACGGCGTCGATCACGAAC
TGGACCTTGCCCTCTTGCTCGTAGGTAGAATCTCGTCCAATCCGTTCCTCGCCGGTGCATTTTCTGGTAC
TGTCATCAGATTGGGTGCCGCTACTGGTCAGCTTGCAGTTAAAATTTTCTTCCCAGAACTCTGCGAACCA
AATATTGCGGCGATTATTTTCAAGGGACCTGGTCATGAAGTACTGATCAAACCCATCAATACTTGCTCGC
TTCGGGAGGATTGTAATTGCCCCGACGGCTACATCCTCCAAGGACAAGATTGGACTTGTTTTTGCCCCCC
AGCTATCGGATCCAACCCACAGGAAATGGCCGGTCAGGTTCGCTTGGCGAGCTGCTTCCAGCACCCTTCG
GATATCGTCTTCGTTGGCAAAGATGATGATGCCCCGAGCATTAGGGGTTTCCATCAGCCGCCGAATCACT
TTGCTGAACTCTCCTGGTTTGGGCTCTCGTGGTATCTTGATTGACTGGGCGATGCACACTCCCCCGGCCT
CCCGTGAAATTTGTACGAAGGCCTCTACCCCTGACTCACCGTAGTTGCCCTCAGAGGCCAGAGTACTCAC
GTAGTTCCACCCCAATGCCCTGACAATATCCACCATTGCCTGTGCCTGGTAGCTATCAGGGGGTACCACT
CGACTGAAGAAGTCGTACCTAGTAGAATCAGACAATTCGGGGGCCGTGGATGCGTAGGAAATTTGGGGGA
TTGCAAACAGGCGAAGTACATTTGCCACCATAATGGAGACAGAGGAAGCGGAAGCGCCCACCACGGCCAC
CACCCTCTCGGGGGGAGCAGGTCTAAGTGGGGGCACCCCGCCGGGGCATCTAACTCCCACCTCGTCTCCA
TCACCTCTGCCTCTGATCAGGGCCTGCACGAAGCTAAGGGCTTGCTCCAGTGCGTAAGTATCTCGGCTGC
AGGTATCCAGCAGTCGGGCCCCCAGCCGCACCCCGGGCAGCAGTTCGGGGTCGGCATTCACCCTGTCGAG
AGCATACAGCATCGCCTCCAATCTATGCACTCCCTGTTCCTTTTTCAGCTGTCCGCAGGCCCTCCCAGCT
GCGCCTCTTGCATGCACGGGGAACAGTCCTCCGAGGGTCAAGCCTCCAGCCAGCCTGACGCTTCCAGCGG
CCCTGGCGAGTCCATCGATGCTGGCGTCATCATCGTCCTTGTAGTCGGCGAATACCAGGCAGAAGATGTA
GCTCAGGGCGATGATCGTCTTCATGGTGGCGCGGCCGCTAAGCTTAAGTTTAAACGCTAGCCAGCTTGGG
TCTCCCTATAGTGAGTCGTATTAATTTCGATAAGCCAGTAAGCAGTGGGTTCTCTAGTTAGCCAGAGAGC
TCTGCTTATATAGACCTCCCACCGTACACGCCTACCGCCCATTTGCGTCAATGGGGCGGAGTTGTTACGA
CATTTTGGAAAGTCCCGTTGATTTTGGTGCCAAAACAAACTCCCATTGACGTCAATGGGGTGGAGACTTG
GAAATCCCCGTGAGTCAAACCGCTATCCACGCCCATTGATGTACTGCCAAAACCGCATCACCATGGTAAT
AGCGATGACTAATACGTAGATGTACTGCCAAGTAGGAAAGTCCCATAAGGTCATGTACTGGGCATAATGC
CAGGCGGGCCATTTACCGTCATTGACGTCAATAGGGGGCGTACTTGGCATATGATACACTTGATGTACTG
CCAAGTGGGCAGTTTACCGTAAATACTCCACCCATTGACGTCAATGGAAAGTCCCTATTGGCGTTACTAT
GGGAACATACGTCATTATTGACGTCAATGGGCGGGGGTCGTTGGGCGGTCAGCCAGGCGGGCCATTTACC
GTAAGTTATGTAACGCGGAACTCCATATATGGGCTATGAACTAATGACCCCGTAATTGATTACTATTAAT
AACTAGTCAATAATCAATGTCAACGCGTATATCTGGCCCGTACATCGCGAAGCAGCGCAAAACGCCTAAC
CCTAAGCAGATTCTTCATGCAAATGTCGGTCAAGCCTTGCCTTGTTGTAGCTTAAATTTTGCTCGCGCAC
TACTCAGCGACCTCCAACACACAAGCAGGGAGCAGATACTGGCTTAACTATGCGGCATCAGAGCAGATTG
TACTGAGAGTGCACCATAGGGGATCGGGAGATCTCCCGATCCGTCGACGTCAGGTGGCACTTTTCGGGGA
AATGTGCGCGGAACCCCTATTTGTTTATTTTTCTAAATACATTCAAATATGTATCCGCTCATGAGACAAT
AACCCTGATAAATGCTTCAATAATATTGAAAAAGGAAGAGTATGAGTATTCAACATTTCCGTGTCGCCCT
TATTCCCTTTTTTGCGGCATTTTGCCTTCCTGTTTTTGCTCACCCAGAAACGCTGGTGAAAGTAAAAGAT
GCTGAAGATCAGTTGGGTGCACGAGTGGGTTACATCGAACTGGATCTCAACAGCGGTAAGATCCTTGAGA
GTTTTCGCCCCGAAGAACGTTTTCCAATGATGAGCACTTTTAAAGTTCTGCTATGTGGCGCGGTATTATC
CCGTATTGACGCCGGGCAAGAGCAACTCGGTCGCCGCATACACTATTCTCAGAATGACTTGGTTGAGT
Features (pLannotate 1.2.2; 21 found; start..end, strand, type, name):
    725..1313    +  rep_origin     ori: high-copy-number ColE1/pMB1/pBR322/pUC origin of replication
   1496..1588    +  CDS            lacI (fragment): lac repressor; lacI; The lac repressor binds to the lac operator to inhibit transcription in E. coli. This inhibition can be relieved by adding lactose or isopropyl-β-D-thiogalactopyranoside (IPTG).
   1601..1622    +  protein_bind   CAP binding site: CAP binding activates transcription in the presence of cAMP. E. coli catabolite activator protein
   1637..1667    +  promoter       lac promoter: promoter for the E. coli lac operon
   1675..1691    +  protein_bind   lac operator: The lac repressor binds to the lac operator to inhibit transcription in E. coli. This inhibition can be relieved by adding lactose or isopropyl-β-D-thiogalactopyranoside (IPTG). lac repressor encoded by lacI
   1764..1885    -  polyA_signal   SV40 poly(A) signal: SV40 polyadenylation signal
   1880..2038    -  CDS            ble (fragment): BLE_KLEPN - Experimental evidence at protein level: Swiss-Prot protein existence level 1. Binding protein with a strong affinity to the bleomycin family of antibiotics. Binds to CL990; an antimitotic-antibiotic compound. From Klebsiella pneumoniae.
   2062..2853    -  CDS            neo: KKA2_KLEPN - Also known as kan, nptII. Experimental evidence at protein level: Swiss-Prot protein existence level 1. Resistance to kanamycin, neomycin, paromomycin, ribostamycin, butirosin and gentamicin B. From Klebsiella pneumoniae.
   2920..3249    -  promoter       SV40 promoter: SV40 enhancer and early promoter
   3263..3691    -  rep_origin     f1 ori (sequence partly withheld): f1 bacteriophage origin of replication; arrow indicates direction of (+) strand synthesis
   3712..3733    -  promoter       SV40 promoter (fragment): SV40 enhancer and early promoter
   3737..3961    -  polyA_signal   bGH poly(A) signal: bovine growth hormone polyadenylation signal
   4086..6644    -  CDS            GRM6: GRM6_HUMAN - Also known as GPRC1F, MGLUR6. Experimental evidence at protein level: Swiss-Prot protein existence level 1. G-protein coupled receptor for glutamate. Ligand binding causes a conformation change that triggers signaling via guanine nucleotide-binding proteins (G proteins) and modulates the activity of down-stream effectors, such as adenylate cyclase. Signaling inhibits adenylate cyclase activity (By similarity). Signaling stimulates TRPM1 channel activity and Ca(2+) uptake. Required for normal vision. From Homo sapiens (Human).
   6657..6677    -  CDS            3xFLAG (fragment): three tandem FLAG® epitope tags
   6776..6794    -  promoter       T7 promoter: promoter for bacteriophage T7 RNA polymerase
   6810..6843    -  LTR            5' LTR (truncated) (fragment): truncated 5' long terminal repeat (LTR) from HIV-1
   6839..7042    -  promoter       CMV promoter: human cytomegalovirus (CMV) immediate early promoter
   7043..7422    -  enhancer       CMV enhancer: human cytomegalovirus immediate early enhancer
   7577..7629    +  misc_feature   bom (fragment): basis of mobility region from pBR322
   7688..7792    +  promoter       AmpR promoter: bla
   7793..554     +  CDS            AmpR (across the origin): β-lactamase; bla; confers resistance to ampicillin, carbenicillin, and related antibiotics
