[The description below was written by a language model from this plasmid's Addgene catalogue record and pLannotate feature annotations shown in this document.]
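Description:
GRM6-DuET is a mammalian expression plasmid built on the pcDNA 3.1 (+) backbone that carries the human metabotropic glutamate receptor 6 (GRM6, also known as mGlu6), a class C G protein-coupled receptor that signals in response to glutamate and is required for normal vision. The sequenced plasmid is about 8.1 kb. It is propagated in E. coli from a high-copy ColE1/pUC-type origin under ampicillin selection (AmpR, β-lactamase) and also contains an f1 phage origin. A neomycin/kanamycin phosphotransferase gene, driven by the SV40 enhancer/early promoter and followed by an SV40 polyadenylation signal, provides a marker that can be used for drug selection of stably transfected mammalian cells. The small lac, lacI, ble, bom and HIV-1 LTR fragments in the automated annotation are likely backbone remnants or short similarity hits rather than functional elements.

The receptor coding sequence lies downstream of the CMV immediate-early enhancer and promoter and ends at the bovine growth hormone polyadenylation signal. A T7 promoter sits between the CMV promoter and the insert, which allows in vitro transcription. In the DuET design, the receptor is preceded by a cleavable hemagglutinin signal peptide, which promotes membrane insertion and is removed on processing. This leaves an N-terminal FLAG epitope, and a 1D4 epitope is fused to the C terminus. The feature table detects the FLAG sequence just upstream of GRM6, but the signal peptide and the 1D4 tag are not annotated. The insert was assembled by Gibson cloning. According to the record, the dual tags are optimized for expression in mammalian cells and for proteomics studies, and the associated work used such constructs for multiplexed selectivity screening of anti-GPCR antibodies.
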