Addgene plasmid #213304: GRM6-DuET
Purpose: The DuET construct encodes the named human GPCR engineered with a cleaved hemagglutinin signal peptide, a 5' FLAG and a 3' 1D4 epitope tag optimized for expression in mammalian cells and proteomics studies.
Depositing lab: Thomas Sakmar. Depositing organization: Rockefeller University. Publication: Multiplexed selectivity screening of anti-GPCR antibodies. Dahl L, Kotliar IB, Bendes A, Dodig-Crnkovic T, Fromm S, Elofsson A, Uhlen M, Sakmar TP, Schwenk JM. Sci Adv. 2023 May 3;9(18):eadf9297. doi: 10.1126/sciadv.adf9297. Epub 2023 May 3. PubMed 37134173.
Backbone
  Vector backbone: pcDNA 3.1 (+)
  Vector type: Mammalian Expression
Growth in bacteria
  Bacterial resistance: Ampicillin, 100 μg/mL
  Growth temperature: 37°C
  Growth strain: DH5alpha
  Copy number: High Copy
Gene/Insert
  Gene/Insert name: GRM6 (alt names: Glutamate metabotropic receptor 6; CSNB1B, GPRC1F, mGlu6, MGLUR6)
  Species: H. sapiens (human)
  Entrez Gene: GRM6 (a.k.a. CSNB1B, GPRC1F, MGLUR6, mGlu6)
  Promoter: CMV, T7
  Tag / fusion protein: FLAG (N terminal on insert); 1D4 (C terminal on insert)
  Cloning method: Gibson Cloning
Terms and licenses: Academic/Nonprofit Terms; Industry Terms: Not Available to Industry
Depositor comments: Class: C, Family: Metabotropic Glutamate. Ensembl ID: ENSG00000113262, Uniprot ID: O15303
How to cite: GRM6-DuET was a gift from Thomas Sakmar (Addgene plasmid # 213304 ; http://n2t.net/addgene:213304 ; RRID:Addgene_213304)
